>Addgene plasmid #217080 | pMV-Tc1-16_Xt | addgene full sequence | sequence record 443541 | Addgene NGS Result
AAAAATAAACAAATAGGGGTTCCGCGCACATTTCCCCGAAAAGTGCCACCTGACGTCTAAGAAACCATTA
TTATCATGACATTAACCTATAAAAATAGGCGTATCACGAGGCCCTTTCGTTGTAAAACGACGGCCAGTCG
AACCACGCAATGCGTCTCGATCCGCAGTGTCTTGCGTCTCTAAGCTTTACAGTCATGGCCAAAATTGTTG
GCACCCCAGAAATTTTTCCAGAAAATCAAGTATTTCTCACAGAAAAGTATTGCAGTAACACATGTTTTGC
TATACACATGTTTATTCCCTTTGTGTGTATTGGAACAGAACAAAAAAGGGAGGAAAAAAAGCAAATTGGA
CATAATGTCACACAAAACTCCAAAAATGGGCTGGACAAAATTATTGGCACCCTTTCAAAATTGTGGATAA
ATAAGATTGTTTCAAACATGTGATGCTCCTTTAAACTCACCTGGGGCAAGTAACAGGTGTGGGCAATATA
AAAATCACACCTGAAAGCAGATAAAAAGGAGAGAAGTTCACTTAGTCTTTGCATTGTGTGTCTGTGTGTG
CCACACTAAGCACCGGTGCTAGCAATTCTACCGGGTAGGGGAGGCGCTTTTCCCAAGGCAGTCTGGAGCA
TGCGCTTTAGCAGCCCCGCTGGGCACTTGGCGCTACACAAGTGGCCTCTGGCCTCGCACACATTCCACAT
CCACCGGTAGGCGCCAACCGGCTCCGTTCTTTGGTGGCCCCTTCGCGCCACCTTCTACTCCTCCCCTAGT
CAGGAAGTTCCCCCCCGCCCCGCAGCTCGCGTCGTGCAGGACGTGACAAATGGAAGTAGCACGTCTCACT
AGTCTCGTGCAGATGGACAGCACCGCTGAGCAATGGAAGCGGGTAGGCCTTTGGGGCAGCGGCCAATAGC
AGCTTTGCTCCTTCGCTTTCTGGGCTCAGAGGCTGGGAAGGGGTGGGTCCGGGGGCGGGCTCAGGGGCGG
GCTCAGGGGCGGGGCGGGCGCCCGAAGGTCCTCCGGAGGCCCGGCATTCTGCACGCTTCAAAAGCGCACG
TCTGCCGCGCTGTTCTCCTCTTCCTCATCTCCGGGCCTTTCGACCTGCAGCCAACGCCACCATGGGGACC
GAGTACAAGCCCACGGTGCGCCTCGCCACCCGCGACGACGTCCCCCGGGCCGTACGCACCCTCGCCGCCG
CGTTCGCCGACTACCCCGCCACGCGCCACACCGTCGACCCGGACCGCCACATCGAGCGGGTCACCGAGCT
GCAAGAACTCTTCCTCACGCGCGTCGGGCTCGACATCGGCAAGGTGTGGGTCGCGGACGACGGCGCCGCG
GTGGCGGTCTGGACCACGCCGGAGAGCGTCGAAGCGGGGGCGGTGTTCGCCGAGATCGGCCCGCGCATGG
CCGAGTTGAGCGGTTCCCGGCTGGCCGCGCAGCAACAGATGGAAGGCCTCCTGGCGCCGCACCGGCCCAA
GGAGCCCGCGTGGTTCCTGGCCACCGTCGGCGTCTCGCCCGACCACCAGGGCAAGGGTCTGGGCAGCGCC
GTCGTGCTCCCCGGAGTGGAGGCGGCCGAGCGCGCCGGGGTGCCCGCCTTCCTGGAGACCTCCGCGCCCC
GCAACCTCCCCTTCTACGAGCGGCTCGGCTTCACCGTCACCGCCGACGTCGAGGTGCCCGAAGGACCGCG
CACCTGGTGCATGACCCGCAAGCCCGGTGCCATCGATGCCACTAACTTCTCCCTGTTGAAACAAGCAGGG
GATGTCGAAGAGAATCCCGGGCCAATGGTGAGCAAGGGCGAGGAGCTGTTCACCGGGGTGGTGCCCATCC
TGGTCGAGCTGGACGGCGACGTAAACGGCCACAAGTTCAGCGTGTCCGGCGAGGGCGAGGGCGATGCCAC
CTACGGCAAGCTGACCCTGAAGTTCATCTGCACCACCGGCAAGCTGCCCGTGCCCTGGCCCACCCTCGTG
ACCACCCTGACCTACGGCGTGCAGTGCTTCAGCCGCTACCCCGACCACATGAAGCAGCACGACTTCTTCA
AGTCCGCCATGCCCGAAGGCTACGTCCAGGAGCGCACCATCTTCTTCAAGGACGACGGCAACTACAAGAC
CCGCGCCGAGGTGAAGTTCGAGGGCGACACCCTGGTGAACCGCATCGAGCTGAAGGGCATCGACTTCAAG
GAGGACGGCAACATCCTGGGGCACAAGCTGGAGTACAACTACAACAGCCACAACGTCTATATCATGGCCG
ACAAGCAGAAGAACGGCATCAAGGTGAACTTCAAGATCCGCCACAACATCGAGGACGGCAGCGTGCAGCT
CGCCGACCACTACCAGCAGAACACCCCCATCGGCGACGGCCCCGTGCTGCTGCCCGACAACCACTACCTG
AGCACCCAGTCCGCCCTGAGCAAAGACCCCAACGAGAAGCGCGATCACATGGTCCTGCTGGAGTTCGTGA
CCGCCGCCGGGATCACTCTCGGCATGGACGAGCTGTACAAGTAATTAATTAAGCTCGCTGATCAGCCTCG
ACTGTGCCTTCTAGTTGCCAGCCATCTGTTGTTTGCCCCTCCCCCGTGCCTTCCTTGACCCTGGAAGGTG
CCACTCCCACTGTCCTTTCCTAATAAAATGAGGAAATTGCATCGCATTGTCTGAGTAGGTGTCATTCTAT
TCTGGGGGGTGGGGTGGGGCAGGACAGCAAGGGGGAGGATTGGGAAGACAATAGCAGGCATGCTGGGGAT
GCGGTGGGCTCTATGGCTTCTGAGGCGCGCCCTCGAGGTTAAGGGTGCCAATAATTTTGTCCAGCCCATT
TTTGGAGTTTTGTGTGACATTATGTCCAATTTGCTTTTTTTCCTCCCTTTTTTGTTCTGTTCCAATACAC
ACAAAGGGAATAAACATGTGTATAGCAAAACATGTGTTACTGCAATACTTTTCTGTGAGAAATACTTGAT
TTTCTGGAAAAATTTCTGGGGTGCCAACAATTTTGGCCATGACTGTAGGGCCCAGAGACGGAGTCACTGC
CAACCGAGACGGTCATAGCTGTTTCCTGTGTGCCGCTTCCTCGCTCACTGACTCGCTGCGCTCGGTCGTT
CGGCTGCGGCGAGCGGTATCAGCTCACTCAAAGGCGGTAATACGGTTACCCACAGAATCAGGGGATAACG
CAGGAAAGAACATGTGAGCAAAAGGCCAGCAAAAGGCCAGGAACCGTAAAAAGGCCGCGTTGCTGGCGTT
TTTCCATAGGCTCCGCCCCCCTGACGAGCATCACAAAAATCGACGCTCAAGTCAGAGGTGGCGAAACCCG
ACAGGACTATAAAGATACCAGGCGTTTCCCCCTGGAAGCTCCCTCGTGCGCTCTCCTGTTCCGACCCTGC
CGCTTACCGGATACCTGTCCGCCTTTCTCCCTTCGGGAAGCGTGGCGCTTTCTCATAGCTCACGCTGTAG
GTATCTCAGTTCGGTGTAGGTCGTTCGCTCCAAGCTGGGCTGTGTGCACGAACCCCCCGTTCAGCCCGAC
CGCTGCGCCTTATCCGGTAACTATCGTCTTGAGTCCAACCCGGTAAGACACGACTTATCGCCACTGGCAG
CAGCCACTGGTAACAGGATTAGCAGAGCGAGGTATGTAGGCGGTGCTACAGAGTTCTTGAAGTGGTGGCC
TAACTACGGCTACACTAGAAGAACAGTATTTGGTATCTGCGCTCTGCTGAAGCCAGTTACCTTCGGAAAA
AGAGTTGGTAGCTCTTGATCCGGCAAACAAACCACCGCTGGTAGCGGTGGTTTTTTTGTTTGCAAGCAGC
AGATTACGCGCAGAAAAAAAGGATCTCAAGAAGATCCTTTGATCTTTTCTACGGGGTCTGACGCTCAGTG
GAACGAAAACTCACGTTAAGGGATTTTGGTCATGAGATTATCAAAAAGGATCTTCACCTAGATCCTTTTA
AATTAAAAATGAAGTTTTAAATCAATCTAAAGTATATATGAGTAAACTTGGTCTGACAGTTACCAATGCT
TAATCAGTGAGGCACCTATCTCAGCGATCTGTCTCTTTCGTTCATCCATAGTTGCCTGACTCCCCGTCGT
GTAGATAACTACGATACGGGAGGGCTTACCATCTGGCCCCAGTGCTGCAATAATACCGCGGGACCCACGC
TCACCGGCTCCAGATTTATCAGCAATAAACCAGCCAGCCGGAAGGGCCGAGCGCAGAAGTGGTCCTGCAA
CTTTATCCGCCTCCATCCAGTCTATTAATTGTTGCCGGGAAGCTAGAGTAAGTAGTTCGCCAGTTAATAG
TTTGCGCAACGTTGTTGCCATCGCTACAGGCATCGTGGTATCACGCTCGTCGTTTGGTATGGCTTCATTC
AGCTCCGGTTCCCAACGATCAAGGCGAGTTACATGATCCCCCATGTTGCGCAAAAAAGCGGTTAGCTCCT
TCGGTCCTCCGATCGTTGTCAGAAGTAAGTTGGCCGCCGTGTTATCACTCATGGTTATGGCAGCACTACA
TAATTCTCTTACTGTCATGCCATCCGTAAGATGCTTTTCTGTGACTGGTGAGTACTCAACCAAGTCATTC
TGAGAATAGTGTATGCGGCGACCGAGTTGCTCTTGCCCGGCGTCAATACGGGATAATACCGCGCCACATA
GCAGAACTTTAAAAGTGCTCATCATTGGAAAACGTTCTTCGGGGCGAAAACTCTCAAGGATCTTACCGCT
GTTGAGATCCAGTTCGATGTAACCCACTCGTGCACCCAACTGATCTTCAGCATCTTTTACTTTCACCAGC
GTTTCTGGGTGAGCAAAAACAGGAAGGCAAAATGCCGCAAAAAAGGGAATAAGGGCGACACGGAAATGTT
GAATACTCATACTCTTCCTTTTTCAATATTATTGAAGCATTTATCAGGGTTATTGTCTCATGAGCGGATA
CATATTTGAATGTATTTAG
Features (pLannotate 1.2.2; 8 found; start..end, strand, type, name):
    118..138     -  CDS            lacZα (fragment): LacZα fragment of β-galactosidase; lacZ fragment
    593..1092    +  promoter       PGK promoter: mouse phosphoglycerate kinase 1 promoter
   1117..1711    +  CDS            PuroR (fragment): puromycin N-acetyltransferase; pac from Streptomyces alboniger; confers resistance to puromycin
   1775..2494    +  CDS            EGFP: the original enhanced GFP (Yang et al., 1996) mammalian codon-optimized
   2522..2746    +  polyA_signal   bGH poly(A) signal: bovine growth hormone polyadenylation signal
   3221..3809    -  rep_origin     ori: high-copy-number ColE1/pMB1/pBR322/pUC origin of replication
   3980..4840    -  CDS            AmpR: β-lactamase; bla; confers resistance to ampicillin, carbenicillin, and related antibiotics
   4841..26      -  promoter       AmpR promoter (across the origin): bla
