[The description below was written by a language model from this plasmid's Addgene catalogue record and pLannotate feature annotations shown in this document.]
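Description:
pMV-Tc1-16_Xt is the donor plasmid for the Tc1-16_Xt DNA transposon, built on the pMV backbone and catalogued as a mammalian expression vector. The complete sequence is 4,919 nt. It is propagated in E. coli as a high-copy plasmid through a ColE1/pUC-type origin, with ampicillin selection provided by the β-lactamase gene and its own promoter. A very short lacZα remnant is also detected, most likely a leftover of the cloning vector.

The recorded insert is the pair of synthetic terminal inverted repeats (TIRs) of Tc1-16_Xt. These repeats are not annotated in the automated feature table, so their exact positions are not given, but there are unannotated stretches on either side of the mammalian cassette where they would be expected to lie in a donor design. The cassette itself consists of the mouse PGK promoter driving a puromycin N-acetyltransferase coding sequence followed by EGFP and terminated by the bovine growth hormone polyadenylation signal. The two open reading frames are separated by a short gap with no second promoter. This suggests a single transcript with a linker or self-cleaving peptide joining them, although the record does not state what that element is.

No transposase is encoded on this plasmid, so mobilisation depends on the cognate Tc1-16_Xt transposase being supplied in trans from a separate construct. When the transposase recognises the TIRs, it can excise the cargo and integrate it into the host genome, and stable integration can then be scored by puromycin resistance or EGFP fluorescence. The construct comes from a survey that tested many DNA transposons for activity in human cells as candidate genome engineering tools.
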