Addgene plasmid #217080: pMV-Tc1-16_Xt
Purpose: Donor plasmid of Tc1-16_Xt Transposon
Depositing lab: Haoyi Wang. Depositing organization: Institute of Zoology, Chinese Academy of Sciences. Publication: Heterologous survey of 130 DNA transposons in human cells highlights their functional divergence and expands the genome engineering toolbox. Zhang T, Tan S, Tang N, Li Y, Zhang C, Sun J, Guo Y, Gao H, Cai Y, Sun W, Wang C, Fu L, Ma H, Wu Y, Hu X, Zhang X, Gee P, Yan W, Zhao Y, Chen Q, Guo B, Wang H, Zhang YE. Cell. 2024 Jul 11;187(14):3741-3760.e30. doi: 10.1016/j.cell.2024.05.007. Epub 2024 Jun 5. PubMed 38843831.
Backbone
  Vector backbone: pMV
  Vector type: Mammalian Expression
Growth in bacteria
  Bacterial resistance: Ampicillin, 100 μg/mL
  Growth temperature: 37°C
  Growth strain: DH5alpha
  Copy number: High Copy
Gene/Insert
  Gene/Insert name: TIRs of Tc1-16_Xt transposon (alt name: Tc1-16_Xt)
  Species: Synthetic
  Cloning method: Restriction Enzyme; 5′ cloning site Unknown (unknown if destroyed); 3′ cloning site Unknown (unknown if destroyed)
Terms and licenses: Academic/Nonprofit Terms; Industry Terms: Not Available to Industry
How to cite: pMV-Tc1-16_Xt was a gift from Haoyi Wang (Addgene plasmid # 217080 ; http://n2t.net/addgene:217080 ; RRID:Addgene_217080)
